Addgene plasmid #23344: pMPMA3dPlac-PpipB-GFPLVA
Depositing lab: Olivia Steele-Mortimer. Depositing organization: National Institute of Allergy and Infectious Diseases (NIAID). Publication: Induction of Salmonella pathogenicity island 1 under different growth conditions can affect Salmonella-host cell interactions in vitro. Ibarra JA, Knodler LA, Sturdevant DE, Virtaneva K, Carmody AB, Fischer ER, Porcella SF, Steele-Mortimer O. Microbiology (Reading). 2010 Apr;156(Pt 4):1120-1133. doi: 10.1099/mic.0.032896-0. Epub 2009 Dec 24. PubMed 20035008.
Backbone
  Vector backbone: pMPMA3
  Backbone size w/o insert (bp): 3174
  Vector type: Bacterial Expression
Growth in bacteria
  Bacterial resistance: Ampicillin, 100 μg/mL
  Growth temperature: 37°C
  Growth strain: DH10B
  Growth instructions: DH10B Overnight shaking culture in LB broth
  Copy number: Low Copy
Gene/Insert
  Gene/Insert name: GFP(LVA)
  Species: Salmonella enterica and Aequorea victoria
  Insert size (bp): 1201
  Tag / fusion protein: GFP(LVA) (C terminal on backbone)
  Cloning method: Restriction Enzyme; 5′ cloning site XbaI (not destroyed); 3′ cloning site HindIII (not destroyed)
  Sequencing primers: 5′ M13F
Terms and licenses: Academic/Nonprofit Terms; Industry Terms: Not Available to Industry
How to cite: pMPMA3dPlac-PpipB-GFPLVA was a gift from Olivia Steele-Mortimer (Addgene plasmid # 23344 ; http://n2t.net/addgene:23344 ; RRID:Addgene_23344)
