[The description below was written by a language model from this plasmid's Addgene catalogue record and pLannotate feature annotations shown in this document.]
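Description:
pMPMA3dPlac-PpipB-GFPLVA is a low-copy bacterial expression plasmid built on the pMPMA3 backbone and designed as a transcriptional reporter for the Salmonella enterica pipB promoter. The annotated sequence shows an intact p15A origin of replication, consistent with the recorded low copy number and with compatibility alongside ColE1-type plasmids. The short RSF and ColE1 origin fragments flagged nearby are probably partial homology matches rather than functional origins. Selection is by ampicillin through the β-lactamase gene and its native promoter. An f1 phage origin, a lacZα fragment, a T7 promoter and pBluescript-type polylinker remnants are also present. The "dPlac" in the name suggests that the lac promoter has been removed from the backbone so that reporter expression depends on the inserted promoter, though the record does not state this explicitly.

The roughly 1.2 kb insert, cloned between XbaI and HindIII, combines Salmonella and Aequorea victoria sequence. It carries upstream pipB regulatory DNA, which includes a match to the isrI small RNA locus on the opposite strand, and the first few codons of pipB. This is followed by a GFP coding sequence, which the automated annotation labels as hfriFP although the catalogue identifies it as GFP. The GFP ends in an ssrA-type LVA degradation tag, which directs the protein to the ClpXP and ClpAP proteases. That shortens its half-life, so fluorescence tracks current promoter activity rather than accumulated protein. pipB encodes an effector protein that acts on host cell physiology, and the associated publication examined how growth conditions influence Salmonella pathogenicity island induction and Salmonella-host cell interactions in vitro. The plasmid therefore serves to monitor pipB promoter activity in Salmonella.
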