Features (pLannotate 1.2.2; 16 found; start..end, strand, type, name):
     30..458     -  rep_origin     f1 ori (sequence partly withheld): f1 bacteriophage origin of replication; arrow indicates direction of (+) strand synthesis
    463..618     -  CDS            lacZα (fragment): LacZα fragment of β-galactosidase; lacZ fragment
    626..644     +  promoter       T7 promoter: promoter for bacteriophage T7 RNA polymerase
    653..724     +  misc_feature   MCS (fragment): pBluescript multiple cloning site
    891..989     -  ncRNA          isrI: Accession: RF01392 - isrI Hfq binding RNA
   1110..1169    +  CDS            pipB (fragment): PIPB_SALTY - Experimental evidence at transcript level: Swiss-Prot protein existence level 2. Effector proteins function to alter host cell physiology and promote bacterial survival in host tissues. Does not appear to be required for the formation or the maintenance of either Salmonella- containing vacuole (SCV) or the Salmonella-induced filaments (Sifs). Not required for intracellular replication in phagocytic cells. From Salmonella typhimurium (strain LT2 / SGSC1412 / ATCC 700720).
   1195..1908    +  CDS            hfriFP: hfriFP is a fluorescent protein published in 2013, derived from Herbaspirillum frisingense.
   1918..1947    +  CDS            ssrA tag (LVA) (fragment): C-terminal peptide that mediates degradation in bacteria through the ClpXP and ClpAP proteases (McGinness et al., 2006) mutant LVA variant that confers accelerated degradation under some conditions (Andersen et al., 1998)
   1952..1993    +  misc_feature   MCS (fragment): pBluescript multiple cloning site
   1992..2070    -  CDS            lacI (fragment): lac repressor; lacI; The lac repressor binds to the lac operator to inhibit transcription in E. coli. This inhibition can be relieved by adding lactose or isopropyl-β-D-thiogalactopyranoside (IPTG).
   2072..2196    -  rep_origin     RSF ori (fragment): Plasmids containing the RSF 1030 origin of replication can be propagated in E. coli cells that contain additional plasmids with compatible origins.
   2262..2807    +  rep_origin     p15A ori: Plasmids containing the medium-copy-number p15A origin of replication can be propagated in E. coli cells that contain a second plasmid with the ColE1 origin.
   2895..2950    +  rep_origin     RSF ori (fragment): Plasmids containing the RSF 1030 origin of replication can be propagated in E. coli cells that contain additional plasmids with compatible origins.
   3016..3248    -  rep_origin     ori (fragment): high-copy-number ColE1/pMB1/pBR322/pUC origin of replication
   3419..4279    -  CDS            AmpR: β-lactamase; bla; confers resistance to ampicillin, carbenicillin, and related antibiotics
   4280..4384    -  promoter       AmpR promoter: bla
>Addgene plasmid #23344 | pMPMA3dPlac-PpipB-GFPLVA | depositor full sequence | sequence record 10665 | Author sequence
CTAAATTGTAAGCGTTAATATTTTGTTAAAATTCGCGTTAAATTTTTGTTAAATCAGCTCATTTTTTAAC
CAATAGGCCGAAATCGGCAAAATCCCTTATAAATCAAAAGAATAGACCGAGATAGGGT
[37 nt withheld, positions 129-165]
AAAGAACGTGGACTCCAACGTCAAAGG
[49 nt withheld, positions 193-241]
T
[91 nt withheld, positions 243-333]
G
[124 nt withheld, positions 335-458]
CCCATTCGCCATTCAGGCTGCGCAACTGTTGGGAAGGGCGATCGGTGCGGGCCTCTTCGCTATTACGCCA
GCTGGCGAAAGGGGGATGTGCTGCAAGGCGATTAAGTTGGGTAACGCCAGGGTTTTCCCAGTCACGACGT
TGTAAAACGACGGCCAGTGAGCGCGCGTAATACGACTCACTATAGGGCGAATTGGAGCTCCACCGCGGTG
GCGGCCGCTCTAGAACTAGTGGATCCCCCGGGCTGCAGGAATTCGATATCAAGCTTGCATGCCTGCAGGT
CGACTCTAGACGCATTTATTCTGGTATAAGTTGAAATACTGCAAAAAATATTGGTGCTTATTATTTTTTC
TTTAAGTAAATTTTCGCTCAACAAACTTAATTGTTTATTCAATGATGATGAAGCGTAAGCTATGCTGGAA
ATGAAGGAAGTCAATAGCAAGGATAATCTTATTATTCACGGGTGATATTACTTCTGCTTCACCGTTATGG
CAGATATCATCGCCTCTTGTCAGATGCCAGACACCTACTCATACTCAACCAAAGCTCTAAATACAAAAAT
CACCTTATATCTTTTTTTATTATTCCTTGTATAAATGTGACTTGACTCACACCTATAAGGAGTCGGCTCA
CTTCCATAAGAAGGAATCAAAATGCCAATAACTAACGCGTCCCCAGAAAATATATTAAGATATTTGCATG
CGGCCGGTACCTAGAATTAAAGAGGAGAAATTAAGCATGCGTAAAGGAGAAGAACTTTTCACTGGAGTTG
TCCCAATTCTTGTTGAATTAGATGGTGATGTTAATGGGCACAAATTTTCTGTCAGTGGAGAGGGTGAAGG
TGATGCAACATACGGAAAACTTACCCTTAAATTTATTTGCACTACTGGAAAACTACCTGTTCCATGGCCA
ACACTTGTCACTACTTTCGGTTATGGTGTTCAATGCTTTGCGAGATACCCAGATCATATGAAACAGCATG
ACTTTTTCAAGAGTGCCATGCCCGAAGGTTATGTACAGGAAAGAACTATATTTTTCAAAGATGACGGGAA
CTACAAGACACGTGCTGAAGTCAAGTTTGAAGGTGATACCCTTGTTAATAGAATCGAGTTAAAAGGTATT
GATTTTAAAGAAGATGGAAACATTCTTGGACACAAATTGGAATACAACTATAACTCACACAATGTATACA
TCATGGCAGACAAACAAAAGAATGGAATCAAAGTTAACTTCAAAATTAGACACAACATTGAAGATGGAAG
CGTTCAACTAGCAGACCATTATCAACAAAATACTCCAATTGGCGATGGCCCTGTCCTTTTACCAGACAAC
CATTACCTGTCCACACAATCTGCCCTTTCGAAAGATCCCAACGAAAAGAGAGACCACATGGTCCTTCTTG
AGTTTGTAACAGCTGCTGGGATTACACATGGCATGGATGAACTATACAAAAGGCCTGCAGCAAACGACGA
AAACTACGCTTTAGTAGCTTAATAAGCTTATCGATACCGTCGACCTCGAGGGGGGGCCCGGTACCAGTCG
GGAAACCTGTCGTGCCAGCTGCATTAATGAATCGGCCAACGCGCGGGGAGAGGCGGTTTGCGTATTGGGC
GCTCTTCCGCTTCCTCGCTCACTGACTCGCTGCGCTCGGTCGTTCGGCTGCGGCGAGCGGTATCAGCTCA
CTCAAAGGCGGTAATACGGTTATCCACAGAATCAGGGGATAACGCAGGAAAGAACATGACCAAAATCCCT
TAACGTGAGTTTTCGTTCCACTGAGCGTCAGACCCCTTAATAAGATGATCTTCTTGAGATCGTTTTGGTC
TGCGCGTAATCTCTTGCTCTGAAAACGAAAAAACCGCCTTGCAGGGCGGTTTTTCGAAGGTTCTCTGAGC
TACCAACTCTTTGAACCGAGGTAACTGGCTTGGAGGAGCGCAGTCACCAAAACTTGTCCTTTCAGTTTAG
CCTTAACCGGCGCATGACTTCAAGACTAACTCCTCTAAATCAATTACCAGTGGCTGCTGCCAGTGGTGCT
TTTGCATGTCTTTCCGGGTTGGACTCAAGACGATAGTTACCGGATAAGGCGCAGCGGTCGGACTGAACGG
GGGGTTCGTGCATACAGTCCAGCTTGGAGCGAACTGCCTACCCGGAACTGAGTGTCAGGCGTGGAATGAG
ACAAACGCGGCCATAACAGCGGAATGACACCGGTAAACCGAAAGGCAGGAACAGGAGAGCGCACGAGGGA
GCCGCCAGGGGGAAACGCCTGGTATCTTTATAGTCCTGTCGGGTTTCGCCACCACTGATTTGAGCGTCAG
ATTTCGTGATGCTTGTCAGGGGGGCGGAGCCTATGGAAAAACGGCTTTGCCGCGGCCCTCTCACTTCCCT
GTTAAGTATCTTCCTGGCATCTTCCAGGAAATCTCCGCCCCGTTCGTAAGCCATTTCCGCTCGCCGCAGT
CGAACGACCGAGCGTAGCGAGTCAGTGAGCGAGGAAGCGGAATATATCCTGTATCACATATTCTGCTGAC
GCACCGGTGCAGCCTTTTTTCTCCTGCCACATGAAGCCTGGTAACAGGATTAGCAGAGCGAGGTATGTAG
GCGGTGCTACAGAGTTCTTGAAGTGGTGGCCTAACTACGGCTACACTAGAAGGACAGTATTTGGTATCTG
CGCTCTGCTGAAGCCAGTTACCTTCGGAAAAAGAGTTGGTAGCTCTTGATCCGGCAAACAAACCACCGCT
GGTAGCGGTGGTTTTTTTGTTTGCAAGCAGCAGATTACGCGCAGAAAAAAAGGATCTCAAGAAGATCCTT
TGATCTTTTCTACGGGGTCTGACGCTCAGTGGAACGAAAACTCACGTTAAGGGATTTTGGTCATGAGATT
ATCAAAAAGGATCTTCACCTAGATCCTTTTAAATTAAAAATGAAGTTTTAAATCAATCTAAAGTATATAT
GAGTAAACTTGGTCTGACAGTTACCAATGCTTAATCAGTGAGGCACCTATCTCAGCGATCTGTCTATTTC
GTTCATCCATAGTTGCCTGACTCCCCGTCGTGTAGATAACTACGATACGGGAGGGCTTACCATCTGGCCC
CAGTGCTGCAATGATACCGCGAGACCCACGCTCACCGGCTCCAGATTTATCAGCAATAAACCAGCCAGCC
GGAAGGGCCGAGCGCAGAAGTGGTCCTGCAACTTTATCCGCCTCCATCCAGTCTATTAATTGTTGCCGGG
AAGCTAGAGTAAGTAGTTCGCCAGTTAATAGTTTGCGCAACGTTGTTGCCATTGCTACAGGCATCGTGGT
GTCACGCTCGTCGTTTGGTATGGCTTCATTCAGCTCCGGTTCCCAACGATCAAGGCGAGTTACATGATCC
CCCATGTTGTGCAAAAAAGCGGTTAGCTCCTTCGGTCCTCCGATCGTTGTCAGAAGTAAGTTGGCCGCAG
TGTTATCACTCATGGTTATGGCAGCACTGCATAATTCTCTTACTGTCATGCCATCCGTAAGATGCTTTTC
TGTGACTGGTGAGTACTCAACCAAGTCATTCTGAGAATAGTGTATGCGGCGACCGAGTTGCTCTTGCCCG
GCGTCAATACGGGATAATACCGCGCCACATAGCAGAACTTTAAAAGTGCTCATCATTGGAAAACGTTCTT
CGGGGCGAAAACTCTCAAGGATCTTACCGCTGTTGAGATCCAGTTCGATGTAACCCACTCGTGCACCCAA
CTGATCTTCAGCATCTTTTACTTTCACCAGCGTTTCTGGGTGAGCAAAAACAGGAAGGCAAAATGCCGCA
AAAAAGGGAATAAGGGCGACACGGAAATGTTGAATACTCATACTCTTCCTTTTTCAATATTATTGAAGCA
TTTATCAGGGTTATTGTCTCATGAGCGGATACATATTTGAATGTATTTAGAAAAATAAACAAATAGGGGT
TCCGCGCACATTTCCCCGAAAAGTGCCAC
