>Addgene plasmid #23344 | pMPMA3dPlac-PpipB-GFPLVA | addgene partial sequence | sequence record 29168 | 23344 with M13pUC-Fwd
CGACTCACTATAGGGCGAATTGGAGCTCCACCGCGGTGGCGGCCGCTCTAGAACTAGTGGATCCCCCGGG
CTGCAGGAATTCGATATCAAGCTTGCATGCCTGCAGGTCGACTCTAGACGCATTTATTCTGGTATAAGTT
GAAATACTGCAAAAAATATTGGTGCTTATTATTTTTTCTTTAAGTAAATTTTCGCTCAACAAACTTAATT
GTTTATTCAATGATGATGAAGCGTAAGCTATGCTGGAAATGAAGGAAGTCAATAGCAAGGATAATCTTAT
TATTCACGGGTGATATTACTTCTGCTTCACCGTTATGGCAGATATCATCGCCTCTTGTCAGATGCCAGAC
ACCTACTCATACTCAACCAAAGCTCTAAATACAAAAATCACCTTATATCTTTTTTTATTATTCCTTGTAT
AAATGTGACTTGACTCACACCTATAAGGAGTCGGCTCACTTCCATAAGAAGGAATCAAAATGCCAATAAC
TAACGCGTCCCCAGAAAATATATTAAGATATTTGCATGCGGCCGGTACCTAGAATTAAAGAGGAGAAATT
AAGCATGCGTAAAGGAGAAGAACTTTTCACTGGAGTTGTCCCAATTCTTGTTGAATTAGATGGTGATGTT
AATGGGCACAAA
